Addgene plasmid #233886: 10xHis-3C-BRD4(42-459) BD1-BD2
Purpose: pRSF-DUET1 for protein overexpression of human BRD4
Depositing lab: Alessio Ciulli. Depositing organization: University of Dundee. Publication: Targeted protein degradation via intramolecular bivalent glues. Hsia O, Hinterndorfer M, Cowan AD, Iso K, Ishida T, Sundaramoorthy R, Nakasone MA, Imrichova H, Schatz C, Rukavina A, Husnjak K, Wegner M, Correa-Saez A, Craigon C, Casement R, Maniaci C, Testa A, Kaulich M, Dikic I, Winter GE, Ciulli A. Nature. 2024 Mar;627(8002):204-211. doi: 10.1038/s41586-024-07089-6. Epub 2024 Feb 21. PubMed 38383787.
Backbone
  Vector backbone: pRSF-DUET1
  Vector type: Bacterial Expression
Growth in bacteria
  Bacterial resistance: Kanamycin, 50 μg/mL
  Growth temperature: 37°C
  Growth strain: DH5alpha
  Copy number: High Copy
Gene/Insert
  Gene/Insert name: BRD4
  Species: H. sapiens (human)
  Insert size (bp): 1256
  Entrez Gene: BRD4 (a.k.a. CAP, CDLS6, FSHRG4, HUNK1, HUNKI, MCAP)
  Promoter: T7
  Tag / fusion protein: 10x his 3C (N terminal on backbone)
  Cloning method: Restriction Enzyme; 5′ cloning site BamHI (not destroyed); 3′ cloning site EcoRI (not destroyed)
  Sequencing primers: 5′ T7 forward; 3′ T7 reverse
Terms and licenses: Academic/Nonprofit Terms; Industry Terms: Not Available to Industry
Depositor comments: Made by Dr. Mark A Nakasone
How to cite: 10xHis-3C-BRD4(42-459) BD1-BD2 was a gift from Alessio Ciulli (Addgene plasmid # 233886 ; http://n2t.net/addgene:233886 ; RRID:Addgene_233886)
