[The description below was written by a language model from this plasmid's Addgene catalogue record and pLannotate feature annotations shown in this document.]
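Description:
10xHis-3C-BRD4(42-459) BD1-BD2 is a bacterial expression plasmid built on the pRSF-DUET1 backbone for overproducing a fragment of human BRD4 in E. coli. The insert, cloned between BamHI and EcoRI sites that both remain intact, encodes residues 42–459 of BRD4, which per the construct name spans the tandem bromodomains BD1 and BD2. It sits in the first expression cassette of the Duet vector, downstream of a T7 promoter, a lac operator and the phage T7 gene 10 ribosome binding site, and is fused at its N-terminus to a backbone-encoded 10xHis affinity tag followed by a 3C protease recognition site, so the tag can be used for metal-affinity purification and then cleaved away. The automated annotation labels the open reading frame as a BRD3 fragment. This most likely reflects homology among BET family bromodomain proteins rather than a different insert, since the catalogue entry identifies the gene as BRD4.

The second T7 promoter/lac operator cassette of the Duet backbone appears to be empty, with only the vector's S-tag remnant and the T7 terminator downstream. The plasmid carries lacI under its own promoter, giving repression of both T7-lac promoters until IPTG is added. Expression requires a host supplying T7 RNA polymerase. Replication is from the RSF1030 origin, which is compatible with other common origins and so allows co-transformation with additional plasmids. Selection is by kanamycin through an aminoglycoside phosphotransferase gene. The record lists it as high copy, and its stated purpose is recombinant BRD4 protein production, deposited in connection with work on targeted protein degradation.
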