Features (pLannotate 1.2.2; 19 found; start..end, strand, type, name):
      1..19      +  promoter       T7 promoter: promoter for bacteriophage T7 RNA polymerase
     20..44      +  protein_bind   lac operator: The lac repressor binds to the lac operator to inhibit transcription in E. coli. This inhibition can be relieved by adding lactose or isopropyl-β-D-thiogalactopyranoside (IPTG). lac repressor encoded by lacI
     59..81      +  RBS            RBS: efficient ribosome binding site from bacteriophage T7 gene 10 (Olins and Rangwala, 1989)
     96..122     +  CDS            10xHis (fragment): 10xHis affinity tag
    157..1443    +  CDS            BRD3 (fragment) (sequence partly withheld): BRD3_HUMAN - Also known as KIAA0043, RING3L. Experimental evidence at protein level: Swiss-Prot protein existence level 1. Chromatin reader that recognizes and binds hyperacetylated chromatin and plays a role in the regulation of transcription, probably by chromatin remodeling and interaction with transcription factors (PubMed:18406326, PubMed:27105114). Regulates transcription by promoting the binding of the transcription factor GATA1 to its targets (By similarity). From Homo sapiens (Human).
   1522..1540    +  promoter       T7 promoter: promoter for bacteriophage T7 RNA polymerase
   1541..1565    +  protein_bind   lac operator: The lac repressor binds to the lac operator to inhibit transcription in E. coli. This inhibition can be relieved by adding lactose or isopropyl-β-D-thiogalactopyranoside (IPTG). lac repressor encoded by lacI
   1674..1715    +  CDS            S-Tag (fragment): affinity and epitope tag derived from pancreatic ribonuclease A
   1745..1762    +  CDS            SET1 (fragment): solubility-enhancement tag derived from T7 phage gene 10B
   1770..1817    +  terminator     T7 terminator: transcription terminator for bacteriophage T7 RNA polymerase
   1981..2038    +  promoter       AmpR promoter (fragment): bla
   2047..2862    -  CDS            KanR: aminoglycoside phosphotransferase; aph(3')-Ia; confers resistance to kanamycin in bacteria or G418 (Geneticin®) in eukaryotes
   2863..2954    -  promoter       AmpR promoter: bla
   2970..3719    -  rep_origin     RSF ori: Plasmids containing the RSF 1030 origin of replication can be propagated in E. coli cells that contain additional plasmids with compatible origins.
   3802..3866    -  CDS            TcR (fragment): tetracycline efflux protein; tet; confers resistance to tetracycline
   3881..3902    -  protein_bind   CAP binding site: CAP binding activates transcription in the presence of cAMP. E. coli catabolite activator protein
   3915..4997    -  CDS            lacI: lac repressor; lacI; The lac repressor binds to the lac operator to inhibit transcription in E. coli. This inhibition can be relieved by adding lactose or isopropyl-β-D-thiogalactopyranoside (IPTG).
   4998..5075    -  promoter       lacI promoter: lacI
   5083..5118    -  CDS            TcR (fragment): tetracycline efflux protein; tet; confers resistance to tetracycline
>Addgene plasmid #233886 | 10xHis-3C-BRD4(42-459) BD1-BD2 | addgene full sequence | sequence record 466517 | Addgene NGS Result
TAATACGACTCACTATAGGGGAATTGTGAGCGGATAACAATTCCCCTGTAGAAATAATTTTGTTTAACTT
TAATAAGGAGATATACCATGGGCAGCCATCACCATCATCATCACCATCACCACCACGGTGGTTCTCTGGA
AGTTCTGTTCCAGGGGCCCGGATCCACCAACCCCCCGCCCCCAGAGACCTCCAACCCTAACAAGCCCAAG
AGGCAG
[300 nt withheld, positions 217-516]
AAAATAAATGAGCTACCCACAGAAGAAACCGAGATCATGATAGTCCAGGCAAAAGGAAGAGGACGTGGGA
GGAAAGAAACAGGGACAGCAAAACCTGGCGTTTCCACGGTACCAAACACAACTCAAGCATCGACTCCTCC
GCAGACCCAGACCCCTCAGCCGAATCCTCCTCCTGTGCAGGCCACGCCTCACCCCTTCCCTGCCGTCACC
CCGGACCTCATCGTCCAGACCCCTGTCATGACAGTGGTGCCTCCCCAGCCACTGCAGACGCCCCCGCCAG
TGCCCCCCCAGCCACAACCCCCACCCGCTCCAGCTCCCCAGCCCGTACAGAGCCACCCACCCATCATCGC
GGCCACCCCACAGCCTGTGAAGACAAAGAAGGGAGTGAAGAGGAAAGCAGACACCACCACCCCCACCACC
ATTGACCCCATTCACGAGCCACCCTCGCTGCCCCCGGAGCCCAAGACCACCAAGCTGGGCCAGCGGCGGG
AGAGCAGCCGGCCTGTGAAACCTCCAAAGAAGGACGTGCCCGACTCTCAGCAGCACCCAGCACCAGAGAA
GAGCAGCAAGGTCTCGGAGCAGCTCAAGTGCTGCAGCGGCATCCTCAAGGAGATGTTTGCCAAGAAGCAC
GCCGCCTACGCCTGGCCCTTCTACAAGCCTGTGGACGTGGAGGCACTGGGCCTACACGACTACTGTGACA
TCATCAAGCACCCCATGGACATGAGCACAATCAAGTCTAAACTGGAGGCCCGTGAGTACCGTGATGCTCA
GGAGTTTGGTGCTGACGTCCGATTGATGTTCTCCAACTGCTATAAGTACAACCCTCCTGACCATGAGGTG
GTGGCCATGGCCCGCAAGCTCCAGGATGTGTTCGAAATGCGCTTTGCCAAGATGCCGGACTAAGAATTCG
AGCTCGGCGCGCCTGCAGGTCGACAAGCTTGCGGCCGCATAATGCTTAAGTCGAACAGAAAGTAATCGTA
TTGTACACGGCCGCATAATCGAAATTAATACGACTCACTATAGGGGAATTGTGAGCGGATAACAATTCCC
CATCTTAGTATATTAGTTAAGTATAAGAAGGAGATATACATATGGCAGATCTCAATTGGATATCGGCCGG
CCACGCGATCGCTGACGTCGGTACCCTCGAGTCTGGTAAAGAAACCGCTGCTGCGAAATTTGAACGCCAG
CACATGGACTCGTCTACTAGCGCAGCTTAATTAACCTAGGCTGCTGCCACCGCTGAGCAATAACTAGCAT
AACCCCTTGGGGCCTCTAAACGGGTCTTGAGGGGTTTTTTGCTGAAACCTCAGGCATTTGAGAAGCACAC
GGTCACACTGCTTCCGGTAGTCAATAAACCGGTAAACCAGCAATAGACATAAGCGGCTATTTAACGACCC
TGCCCTGAACCGACGACAAGCTGACGACCGGGTCTCCGCAAGTGGCACTTTTCGGGGAAATGTGCGCGGA
ACCCCTATTTGTTTATTTTTCTAAATACATTCAAATATGTATCCGCTCATGAATTAATTCTTAGAAAAAC
TCATCGAGCATCAAATGAAACTGCAATTTATTCATATCAGGATTATCAATACCATATTTTTGAAAAAGCC
GTTTCTGTAATGAAGGAGAAAACTCACCGAGGCAGTTCCATAGGATGGCAAGATCCTGGTATCGGTCTGC
GATTCCGACTCGTCCAACATCAATACAACCTATTAATTTCCCCTCGTCAAAAATAAGGTTATCAAGTGAG
AAATCACCATGAGTGACGACTGAATCCGGTGAGAATGGCAAAAGTTTATGCATTTCTTTCCAGACTTGTT
CAACAGGCCAGCCATTACGCTCGTCATCAAAATCACTCGCATCAACCAAACCGTTATTCATTCGTGATTG
CGCCTGAGCGAGACGAAATACGCGGTCGCTGTTAAAAGGACAATTACAAACAGGAATCGAATGCAACCGG
CGCAGGAACACTGCCAGCGCATCAACAATATTTTCACCTGAATCAGGATATTCTTCTAATACCTGGAATG
CTGTTTTCCCGGGGATCGCAGTGGTGAGTAACCATGCATCATCAGGAGTACGGATAAAATGCTTGATGGT
CGGAAGAGGCATAAATTCCGTCAGCCAGTTTAGTCTGACCATCTCATCTGTAACATCATTGGCAACGCTA
CCTTTGCCATGTTTCAGAAACAACTCTGGCGCATCGGGCTTCCCATACAATCGATAGATTGTCGCACCTG
ATTGCCCGACATTATCGCGAGCCCATTTATACCCATATAAATCAGCATCCATGTTGGAATTTAATCGCGG
CCTAGAGCAAGACGTTTCCCGTTGAATATGGCTCATACTCTTCCTTTTTCAATATTATTGAAGCATTTAT
CAGGGTTATTGTCTCATGAGCGGATACATATTTGAATGTATTTAGAAAAATAAACAAATAGGCATGCAGC
GCTCTTCCGCTTCCTCGCTCACTGACTCGCTACGCTCGGTCGTTCGACTGCGGCGAGCGGTGTCAGCTCA
CTCAAAAGCGGTAATACGGTTATCCACAGAATCAGGGGATAAAGCCGGAAAGAACATGTGAGCAAAAAGC
AAAGCACCGGAAGAAGCCAACGCCGCAGGCGTTTTTCCATAGGCTCCGCCCCCCTGACGAGCATCACAAA
AATCGACGCTCAAGCCAGAGGTGGCGAAACCCGACAGGACTATAAAGATACCAGGCGTTTCCCCCTGGAA
GCTCCCTCGTGCGCTCTCCTGTTCCGACCCTGCCGCTTACCGGATACCTGTCCGCCTTTCTCCCTTCGGG
AAGCGTGGCGCTTTCTCATAGCTCACGCTGTTGGTATCTCAGTTCGGTGTAGGTCGTTCGCTCCAAGCTG
GGCTGTGTGCACGAACCCCCCGTTCAGCCCGACCGCTGCGCCTTATCCGGTAACTATCGTCTTGAGTCCA
ACCCGGTAAGACACGACTTATCGCCACTGGCAGCAGCCATTGGTAACTGATTTAGAGGACTTTGTCTTGA
AGTTATGCACCTGTTAAGGCTAAACTGAAAGAACAGATTTTGGTGAGTGCGGTCCTCCAACCCACTTACC
TTGGTTCAAAGAGTTGGTAGCTCAGCGAACCTTGAGAAAACCACCGTTGGTAGCGGTGGTTTTTCTTTAT
TTATGAGATGATGAATCAATCGGTCTATCAAGTCAACGAACAGCTATTCCGTTACTCTAGATTTCAGTGC
AATTTATCTCTTCAAATGTAGCACCTGAAGTCAGCCCCATACGATATAAGTTGTAATTCTCATGTTAGTC
ATGCCCCGCGCCCACCGGAAGGAGCTGACTGGGTTGAAGGCTCTCAAGGGCATCGGTCGAGATCCCGGTG
CCTAATGAGTGAGCTAACTTACATTAATTGCGTTGCGCTCACTGCCCGCTTTCCAGTCGGGAAACCTGTC
GTGCCAGCTGCATTAATGAATCGGCCAACGCGCGGGGAGAGGCGGTTTGCGTATTGGGCGCCAGGGTGGT
TTTTCTTTTCACCAGTGAGACGGGCAACAGCTGATTGCCCTTCACCGCCTGGCCCTGAGAGAGTTGCAGC
AAGCGGTCCACGCTGGTTTGCCCCAGCAGGCGAAAATCCTGTTTGATGGTGGTTAACGGCGGGATATAAC
ATGAGCTGTCTTCGGTATCGTCGTATCCCACTACCGAGATGTCCGCACCAACGCGCAGCCCGGACTCGGT
AATGGCGCGCATTGCGCCCAGCGCCATCTGATCGTTGGCAACCAGCATCGCAGTGGGAACGATGCCCTCA
TTCAGCATTTGCATGGTTTGTTGAAAACCGGACATGGCACTCCAGTCGCCTTCCCGTTCCGCTATCGGCT
GAATTTGATTGCGAGTGAGATATTTATGCCAGCCAGCCAGACGCAGACGCGCCGAGACAGAACTTAATGG
GCCCGCTAACAGCGCGATTTGCTGGTGACCCAATGCGACCAGATGCTCCACGCCCAGTCGCGTACCGTCT
TCATGGGAGAAAATAATACTGTTGATGGGTGTCTGGTCAGAGACATCAAGAAATAACGCCGGAACATTAG
TGCAGGCAGCTTCCACAGCAATGGCATCCTGGTCATCCAGCGGATAGTTAATGATCAGCCCACTGACGCG
TTGCGCGAGAAGATTGTGCACCGCCGCTTTACAGGCTTCGACGCCGCTTCGTTCTACCATCGACACCACC
ACGCTGGCACCCAGTTGATCGGCGCGAGATTTAATCGCCGCGACAATTTGCGACGGCGCGTGCAGGGCCA
GACTGGAGGTGGCAACGCCAATCAGCAACGACTGTTTGCCCGCCAGTTGTTGTGCCACGCGGTTGGGAAT
GTAATTCAGCTCCGCCATCGCCGCTTCCACTTTTTCCCGCGTTTTCGCAGAAACGTGGCTGGCCTGGTTC
ACCACGCGGGAAACGGTCTGATAAGAGACACCGGCATACTCTGCGACATCGTATAACGTTACTGGTTTCA
CATTCACCACCCTGAATTGACTCTCTTCCGGGCGCTATCATGCCATACCGCGAAAGGTTTTGCGCCATTC
GATGGTGTCCGGGATCTCGACGCTCTCCCTTATGCGACTCCTGCATTAGGAAAT
